>Addgene plasmid #157141 | pD649-HAsp-LCN2-COMP5AP-AviTag-9xHis | addgene full sequence | sequence record 442877 | Addgene NGS Result
TTTCAATATTATTGAAGCATTTATCAGGGTTATTGTCTCATGAGCGGATACATATTTGAATGTATTTAGA
AAAATAAACAAATAGGGGTCAGTGTTACAACCAATTAACCAATTCTGAACATTATCGCGAGCCCATTTAT
ACCTGAATATGGCTCATAACACCCCTTGCTCATGACCAAAATCCCTTAACGTGAGTTACGCGCGCGTCGT
TCCACTGAGCGTCAGACCCCGTAGAAAAGATCAAAGGATCTTCTTGAGATCCTTTTTTTCTGCGCGTAAT
CTGCTGCTTGCAAACAAAAAAACCACCGCTACCAGCGGTGGTTTGTTTGCCGGATCAAGAGCTACCAACT
CTTTTTCCGAAGGTAACTGGCTTCAGCAGAGCGCAGATACCAAATACTGTTCTTCTAGTGTAGCCGTAGT
TAGCCCACCACTTCAAGAACTCTGTAGCACCGCCTACATACCTCGCTCTGCTAATCCTGTTACCAGTGGC
TGCTGCCAGTGGCGATAAGTCGTGTCTTACCGGGTTGGACTCAAGACGATAGTTACCGGATAAGGCGCAG
CGGTCGGGCTGAACGGGGGGTTCGTGCACACAGCCCAGCTTGGAGCGAACGACCTACACCGAACTGAGAT
ACCTACAGCGTGAGCTATGAGAAAGCGCCACGCTTCCCGAAGGGAGAAAGGCGGACAGGTATCCGGTAAG
CGGCAGGGTCGGAACAGGAGAGCGCACGAGGGAGCTTCCAGGGGGAAACGCCTGGTATCTTTATAGTCCT
GTCGGGTTTCGCCACCTCTGACTTGAGCGTCGATTTTTGTGATGCTCGTCAGGGGGGCGGAGCCTATGGA
AAAACGCCAGCAACGCGGCCTTTTTACGGTTCCTGGCCTTTTGCTGGCCTTTTGCTCACATGTTCTTTCC
TGCGTTATCCCCTGATTCTGTGGATAACCGTATTACCGCCTTTGAGTGAGCTGATACCGCTCGCCGCAGC
CGAACGACCGAGCGCAGCGAGTCAGTGAGCGAGGAAGCGGAAGGCGAGAGTAGGGAACTGCCAGGCATCA
AACTAAGCAGAAGGCCCCTGACGGATGGCCTTTTTGCGTTTCTACAAACTCTTTCTGTGTTGTAAAACGA
CGGCCAGTCTTAAGCTCGGGCCCCCTGGGCGGTTCTGATAACGAGTAATCGTTAATCCGCAAATAACGTA
AAAACCCGCTTCGGCGGGTTTTTTTATGGGGGGAGTTTAGGGAAAGAGCATTTGTCAGAATATTTAAGGG
CGCCTGTCACTTTGCTTGATATATGAGAATTATTTAACCTTATAAATGAGAAAAAAGCAACGCACTTTAA
ATAAGATACGTTGCTTTTTCGATTGATGAACACCTATAATTAAACTATTCATCTATTATTTATGATTTTT
TGTATATACAATATTTCTAGTTTGTTAAAGAGAATTAAGAAAATAAATCTCGAAAATAATAAAGGGAAAA
TCAGTTTTTGATATCAAAATTATACATGTCAACGATAATACAAAATATAATACAAACTATAAGATGTTAT
CAGTATTTATTATCATTTAGAATAAATTTTGTGTCGCCCTTAATTGTGAGCGGATAACAATTACGAGCTT
CATGCACAGTGGCGTTGACTCAATATTGGCCATTAGCCATATTATTCATTGGTTATATAGCATAAATCAA
TATTGGCTATTGGCCATTGCATACGTTGTATCTATATCATAATATGTACATTTATATTGGCTCATGTCCA
ATATGACCGCCATGTTGGCATTGATTATTGACTAGTTATTAATAGTAATCAATTACGGGGTCATTAGTTC
ATAGCCCATATATGGAGTTCCGCGTTACATAACTTACGGTAAATGGCCCGCCTGGCTGACCGCCCAACGA
CCCCCGCCCATTGACGTCAATAATGACGTATGTTCCCATAGTAACGCCAATAGGGACTTTCCATTGACGT
CAATGGGTGGAGTATTTACGGTAAACTGCCCACTTGGCAGTACATCAAGTGTATCATATGCCAAGTACGC
CCCCTATTGACGTCAATGACGGTAAATGGCCCGCCTGGCATTATGCCCAGTACATGACCTTATGGGACTT
TCCTACTTGGCAGTACATCTACGTATTAGTCATCGCTATTACCATGGTGATGCGGTTTTGGCAGTACATC
AATGGGCGTGGATAGCGGTTTGACTCACGGGGATTTCCAAGTCTCCACCCCATTGACGTCAATGGGAGTT
TGTTTTGGCACCAAAATCAACGGGACTTTCCAAAATGTCGTAACAACTCCGCCCCATTGACGCAAATGGG
CGGTAGGCGTGTACGGTGGGAGGTCTATATAAGCAGAGCTCGTTTAGTGAACCGTCAGATCGCCTGGAGA
CGCCATCCACGCTGTTTTGACCTCCATAGAAGACACCGGGACCGATCCAGCCTCCGCGGCCGGGAACGGT
GCATTGGAACGCGGATTCCCCGTGCCAAGAGTGACGTAAGTACCGCCTATAGAGTCTATAGGCCCACCCC
CTTGGCTTCGTTAGAACGCGGCTACAATTAATACATAACCTTATGTATCATACACATACGATTTAGGTGA
CACTATAGAATAACATCCACTTTGCCTTTCTCTCCACAGGTGTCCACTCCCAGGTCCAACTGCACCTCGG
TTCTATCGAAAACGCGCCTGCTAGCGCCACCATGAAGACCATCATTGCCCTGAGCTACATCTTCTGCCTG
GTGTTCGCTGCGGCCGCCCAGGATAGCACATCTGATCTGATTCCAGCTCCTCCACTGAGCAAGGTGCCCC
TGCAGCAGAACTTCCAGGACAACCAGTTCCAAGGCAAGTGGTACGTTGTCGGCCTGGCCGGAAATGCCAT
CCTGAGAGAGGACAAGGACCCTCAGAAGATGTACGCCACCATCTACGAGCTGAAAGAGGATAAGAGCTAC
AACGTGACCAGCGTGCTGTTCCGGAAGAAGAAGTGCGACTACTGGATCAGAACCTTCGTGCCTGGCTGCC
AGCCTGGCGAGTTTACCCTGGGCAATATCAAGAGCTACCCCGGCCTGACCTCTTACCTCGTCAGAGTGGT
GTCCACCAACTACAACCAGCACGCCATGGTGTTCTTCAAGAAGGTGTCCCAGAACCGCGAGTACTTCAAG
ATCACCCTGTACGGCCGGACCAAAGAGCTGACCAGCGAACTGAAAGAGAACTTCATCCGGTTCAGCAAGA
GCCTGGGCCTGCCTGAGAATCACATCGTGTTCCCCGTGCCTATCGACCAGTGCATCGACGGTGGCGCGCC
GGAAGATCAAGTTGATCCAAGATTGATTGATGGCAAGGGCGGATCTCTGGAGGTGCTGTTCCAGGGACCA
GGCGGAAGCGGCAATCCCGGCGGCGATCTGGCCCCCCAGATGCTGCGCGAGCTGCAGGAGACCAATGCCG
CCCTGCAGGACGTGCGCGAGCTGCTGCGCCACCGCGTGAAGGAGATCACCTTCCTGAAGAACACCGTGAT
GGAGTGCGACGCCTGCGGTATGCAGCCCTCTAGAGGCTCCGGCTCCATCATCCCAGTTGAGGAGGAGAAC
CCGGACTTCTGGAACCGCGAGGCAGCCGAGGCCCTGGGTGCCGCCAAGAAGCTGCAGCCTGCACAGACAG
CCGCCAAGAACCTCATCATCTTCCTGGGCGATGGGATGGGGGTGTCTACGGTGACAGCTGCCAGGATCCT
AAAAGGGCAGAAGAAGGACAAACTGGGGCCTGAGATACCCCTGGCCATGGACCGCTTCCCATATGTGGCT
CTGTCCAAGACATACAATGTAGACAAACATGTGCCAGACAGTGGAGCCACAGCCACGGCCTACCTGTGCG
GGGTCAAGGGCAACTTCCAGACCATTGGCTTGAGTGCAGCCGCCCGCTTTAACCAGTGCAACACGACACG
CGGCAACGAGGTCATCTCCGTGATGAATCGGGCCAAGAAAGCAGGGAAGTCAGTGGGAGTGGTAACCACC
ACACGAGTGCAGCACGCCTCGCCAGCCGGCACCTACGCCCACACGGTGAACCGCAACTGGTACTCGGACG
CCGACGTGCCTGCCTCGGCCCGCCAGGAGGGGTGCCAGGACATCGCTACGCAGCTCATCTCCAACATGGA
CATTGACGTGATCCTAGGTGGAGGCCGAAAGTACATGTTTCGCATGGGAACCCCAGACCCTGAGTACCCA
GATGACTACAGCCAAGGTGGGACCAGGCTGGACGGGAAGAATCTGGTGCAGGAATGGCTGGCGAAGCGCC
AGGGTGCCCGGTATGTGTGGAACCGCACTGAGCTCATGCAGGCTTCCCTGGACCCGTCTGTGACCCATCT
CATGGGTCTCTTTGAGCCTGGAGACATGAAATACGAGATCCACCGAGACTCCACACTGGACCCCTCCCTG
ATGGAGATGACAGAGGCTGCCCTGCGCCTGCTGAGCAGGAACCCCCGCGGCTTCTTCCTCTTCGTGGAGG
GTGGTCGCATCGACCATGGTCATCATGAAAGCAGGGCTTACCGGGCACTGACTGAGACGATCATGTTCGA
CGACGCCATTGAGAGGGCGGGCCAGCTCACCAGCGAGGAGGACACGCTGAGCCTCGTCACTGCCGACCAC
TCCCACGTCTTCTCCTTCGGAGGCTACCCCCTGCGAGGGAGCTCCATCTTCGGGCTGGCCCCTGGCAAGG
CCCGGGACAGGAAGGCCTACACGGTCCTCCTATACGGAAACGGTCCAGGCTATGTGCTCAAGGACGGCGC
CCGGCCGGATGTTACCGAGAGCGAGAGCGGGAGCCCCGAGTATCGGCAGCAGTCAGCAGTGCCCCTGGAC
GAAGAGACCCACGCAGGCGAGGACGTGGCGGTGTTCGCGCGCGGCCCGCAGGCGCACCTGGTTCACGGCG
TGCAGGAGCAGACCTTCATAGCGCACGTCATGGCCTTCGCCGCCTGCCTGGAGCCCTACACCGCCTGCGA
CCTGGCGCCCCCCGCCGGCACCACCGACGCCGCGCACCCGGGTGGCGGAGGACTGAACGACATCTTCGAG
GCTCAGAAAATCGAATGGCACGAACATCACCATCACCATCACCATCACCATTAAGGCCGGCCTGTAGTCA
CTGGCACAACGCGTTACCCGGTAAGCCAATCGGGTATACACGGTCGTCATACTGCAGACAGGGTTCTTCT
ACTTTGCAAGATAGTCTTGAGTAGTAAAATAAATAGATAGAGAAAATCAGCCTCGACTGTGCCTTCTAGT
TGCCAGCCATCTGTTGTTTGCCCCTCCCCCGTGCCTTCCTTGACCCTGGAAGGTGCCACTCCCACTGTCC
TTTCCTAATAAAATGAGGAAATTGCATCACAACACTCAACCCTATCTCGGTCTATTCTTTTGATTTATAA
GGGATTTTGCCGATTTCGGCCTATTGGTTAAAAAATGAGCTGATTTAACAAAAATTTAACGCGAATTAAT
TCTGTGGAATGTGTGTCAGTTAGGGTGTGGAAAGTCCCCAGGCTCCCCAGCAGGCAGAAGTATGCAAAGC
ATGCATCTCAATTAGTCAGCAACCAGGTGTGGAAAGTCCCCAGGCTCCCCAGCAGGCAGAAGTATGCAAA
GCATGCATCTCAATTAGTCAGCAACCATAGTCCCGCCCCTAACTCCGCCCATCCCGCCCCTAACTCCGCC
CAGTTCCGCCCATTCTCCGCCCCATGGCTGACTAATTTTTTTTATTTATGCAGAGGCCGAGGCCGCCTCT
GCCTCTGAGCTATTCCAGAAGTAGTGAGGAGGCTTTTTTGGAGGCCTAGGCTTTTGCAAAAAGCTCCCGG
GAGCTTGTATATCCATTTTCGGATCTGATCAGCACGTGTTGACAATTAATCATCGGCATAGTATATCGGC
ATAGTATAATACGACAAGGTGAGGAACTAAACCATGACCGAGTACAAGCCCACGGTGCGCCTCGCCACCC
GCGACGACGTCCCCAGGGCCGTACGCACCCTCGCCGCCGCGTTCGCCGACTACCCCGCCACGCGCCACAC
CGTCGATCCGGACCGCCACATCGAGCGGGTCACCGAGCTGCAAGAACTCTTCCTCACGCGCGTCGGGCTC
GACATCGGCAAGGTGTGGGTCGCGGACGACGGCGCCGCGGTGGCGGTCTGGACCACGCCGGAGAGCGTCG
AAGCGGGGGCGGTGTTCGCCGAGATCGGCCCGCGCATGGCCGAGTTGAGCGGTTCCCGGCTGGCCGCGCA
GCAACAGATGGAAGGCCTCCTGGCGCCGCACCGGCCCAAGGAGCCCGCGTGGTTCCTGGCCACCGTCGGC
GTCTCGCCCGACCACCAGGGCAAGGGTCTGGGCAGCGCCGTCGTGCTCCCCGGAGTGGAGGCGGCCGAGC
GCGCCGGGGTGCCCGCCTTCCTGGAGACATCCGCGCCCCGCAACCTCCCCTTCTACGAGCGGCTCGGCTT
CACCGTCACCGCCGACGTCGAGGTGCCCGAAGGACCGCGCACCTGGTGCATGACCCGCAAGCCCGGTGCC
TGACACGTGCTACGAGATTTCGATTCCACCGCCGCCTTCTATGAAAGGTTGGGCTTCGGAATCGTTTTCC
GGGACGCCGGCTGGATGATCCTCCAGCGCGGGGATCTCATGCTGGAGTTCTTCGCCCACCCCAACTTGTT
TATTGCAGCTTATAATGGTTACAAATAAAGCAATAGCATCACAAATTTCACAAATAAAGCATTTTTTTCA
CTGCATTCTAGTTGTGGTTTGTCCAAACTCATCAATGTATCTTATCATGTCTGTATACCGTCGACCTCTA
GCTAGAGCTTGGCGTAATCATGGTCATTACCAATGCTTAATCAGTGAGGCACCTATCTCAGCGATCTGTC
TATTTCGTTCATCCATAGTTGCCTGACTCCCCGTCGTGTAGATAACTACGATACGGGAGGGCTTACCATC
TGGCCCCAGCGCTGCGATGATACCGCGAGAACCACGCTCACCGGCTCCGGATTTATCAGCAATAAACCAG
CCAGCCGGAAGGGCCGAGCGCAGAAGTGGTCCTGCAACTTTATCCGCCTCCATCCAGTCTATTAATTGTT
GCCGGGAAGCTAGAGTAAGTAGTTCGCCAGTTAATAGTTTGCGCAACGTTGTTGCCATCGCTACAGGCAT
CGTGGTGTCACGCTCGTCGTTTGGTATGGCTTCATTCAGCTCCGGTTCCCAACGATCAAGGCGAGTTACA
TGATCCCCCATGTTGTGCAAAAAAGCGGTTAGCTCCTTCGGTCCTCCGATCGTTGTCAGAAGTAAGTTGG
CCGCAGTGTTATCACTCATGGTTATGGCAGCACTGCATAATTCTCTTACTGTCATGCCATCCGTAAGATG
CTTTTCTGTGACTGGTGAGTACTCAACCAAGTCATTCTGAGAATAGTGTATGCGGCGACCGAGTTGCTCT
TGCCCGGCGTCAATACGGGATAATACCGCGCCACATAGCAGAACTTTAAAAGTGCTCATCATTGGAAAAC
GTTCTTCGGGGCGAAAACTCTCAAGGATCTTACCGCTGTTGAGATCCAGTTCGATGTAACCCACTCGTGC
ACCCAACTGATCTTCAGCATCTTTTACTTTCACCAGCGTTTCTGGGTGAGCAAAAACAGGAAGGCAAAAT
GCCGCAAAAAAGGGAATAAGGGCGACACGGAAATGTTGAATACTCATATTCTTCCTT
Features (pLannotate 1.2.2; 24 found; start..end, strand, type, name):
    119..143     -  CDS            KanR (fragment): aminoglycoside phosphotransferase; aph(3')-Ia; confers resistance to kanamycin
    254..842     +  rep_origin     ori: high-copy-number ColE1/pMB1/pBR322/pUC origin of replication
   1067..1084    +  terminator     rrnB T2 terminator (fragment): transcription terminator T2 from the E. coli rrnB gene
   1109..1128    -  CDS            lacZα (fragment): LacZα fragment of β-galactosidase; lacZ fragment
   1584..1600    +  protein_bind   lac operator: The lac repressor binds to the lac operator to inhibit transcription in E. coli. This inhibition can be relieved by adding lactose or isopropyl-β-D-thiogalactopyranoside (IPTG). lac repressor encoded by lacI
   1843..2146    +  enhancer       CMV enhancer: human cytomegalovirus immediate early enhancer
   2147..2350    +  promoter       CMV promoter: human cytomegalovirus (CMV) immediate early promoter
   2486..2529    +  intron         CMV intron (fragment): modified intron A from human cytomegalovirus
   2581..2599    +  promoter       SP6 promoter: promoter for bacteriophage SP6 RNA polymerase
   2603..2640    +  CDS            IgH signal sequence (fragment): signal sequence from the mouse immunoglobulin heavy chain variable region
   2740..3282    +  CDS            LCN2 (fragment): NGAL_HUMAN - Also known as HNL, NGAL From Homo sapiens (Human).
   3379..3558    +  CDS            Comp (fragment): COMP_RAT - Experimental evidence at protein level: Swiss-Prot protein existence level 1. May play a role in the structural integrity of cartilage via its interaction with other extracellular matrix proteins such as the collagens and fibronectin. Can mediate the interaction of chondrocytes with the cartilage extracellular matrix through interaction with cell surface integrin receptors. Could play a role in the pathogenesis of osteoarthritis. Potent suppressor of apoptosis in both primary chondrocytes and transformed cells. Suppresses apoptosis by blocking the activation of caspase-3 and by indu
   3546..4998    +  CDS            SEAP (fragment): secreted alkaline phosphatase from human placenta The natural enzyme has a C-terminal transmembrane sequence that is replaced by a GPI anchor.
   5023..5064    +  CDS            AviTag™ (fragment): peptide tag that allows for enzymatic biotinylation
   5068..5091    +  CDS            8xHis: 8xHis affinity tag
   5237..5348    +  polyA_signal   bGH poly(A) signal: bovine growth hormone polyadenylation signal
   5349..5457    +  rep_origin     f1 ori (fragment): f1 bacteriophage origin of replication; arrow indicates direction of (+) strand synthesis
   5471..5800    +  promoter       SV40 promoter: SV40 enhancer and early promoter
   5848..5895    +  promoter       EM7 promoter: synthetic bacterial promoter&nbsp
   5914..6513    +  CDS            PuroR (fragment): puromycin N-acetyltransferase; pac from Streptomyces; confers resistance to puromycin
   6523..6648    +  CDS            ble (fragment): BLE_KLEPN - Experimental evidence at protein level: Swiss-Prot protein existence level 1. Binding protein with a strong affinity to the bleomycin family of antibiotics. Binds to CL990; an antimitotic-antibiotic compound. From Klebsiella pneumoniae.
   6643..6764    +  polyA_signal   SV40 poly(A) signal: SV40 polyadenylation signal
   6817..7677    -  CDS            AmpR: β-lactamase; bla; confers resistance to ampicillin, carbenicillin, and related antibiotics
   7680..89      -  promoter       AmpR promoter (fragment) (across the origin): bla
