[The description below was written by a language model from this plasmid's Addgene catalogue record and pLannotate feature annotations shown in this document.]
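Description:
pD649-HAsp-LCN2-COMP5AP-AviTag-9xHis is a mammalian expression plasmid built on the pD649 backbone for producing a secreted, multimerised fusion of human lipocalin-2 (LCN2, also called NGAL). It is maintained in E. coli as a high-copy plasmid through a ColE1/pUC-type origin and selected with ampicillin via a complete β-lactamase gene. The sequenced record is about 7.7 kb, consistent with the stated backbone plus a 534 bp insert. A second cassette, driven by the SV40 early promoter together with the bacterial EM7 promoter and ending in an SV40 poly(A) signal, carries a puromycin N-acetyltransferase coding region, which could allow puromycin selection in mammalian cells. The short KanR, lacZα, ble, rrnB T2 and f1 ori matches in the annotation are only fragments and are probably not functional.

Expression is driven by the CMV enhancer and promoter, followed by a piece of CMV intron A and an SP6 promoter that also serves as a sequencing primer site. The open reading frame begins with a secretion signal: the name indicates an HA signal peptide (HAsp), although the annotation software matched part of this region to a mouse IgH signal sequence. LCN2, cloned between retained NotI and AscI sites, is fused at its C terminus to the coiled-coil region of rat cartilage oligomeric matrix protein, which drives pentamer assembly, then to human placental alkaline phosphatase, an AviTag for enzymatic biotinylation and a polyhistidine tag (9xHis by name, annotated as 8xHis), ending at a bGH poly(A) signal. This arrangement yields a high-avidity, enzymatically detectable secreted probe, suited to the extracellular protein–protein interaction screening for which the collection was made. The depositor notes that some plasmids in the collection may carry an IS4-like transposase upstream of the CMV promoter; none is annotated here.
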