Addgene plasmid #157141: pD649-HAsp-LCN2-COMP5AP-AviTag-9xHis
Purpose: Mammalian expression of secreted protein fused to COMP5AP-AviTag-9xHis.
Depositing lab: Chris Garcia. Depositing organization: Stanford University. Publication: A Human IgSF Cell-Surface Interactome Reveals a Complex Network of Protein-Protein Interactions. Wojtowicz WM, Vielmetter J, Fernandes RA, Siepe DH, Eastman CL, Chisholm GB, Cox S, Klock H, Anderson PW, Rue SM, Miller JJ, Glaser SM, Bragstad ML, Vance J, Lam AW, Lesley SA, Zinn K, Garcia KC. Cell. 2020 Aug 20;182(4):1027-1043.e17. doi: 10.1016/j.cell.2020.07.025. PubMed 32822567.
Backbone
  Vector backbone: pD649
  Backbone size w/o insert (bp): 7153
  Vector type: Mammalian Expression
Growth in bacteria
  Bacterial resistance: Ampicillin, 100 μg/mL
  Growth temperature: 37°C
  Growth strain: DH5alpha
  Copy number: High Copy
Gene/Insert
  Gene/Insert name: LCN2 (alt name: NGAL)
  Species: H. sapiens (human)
  Insert size (bp): 534
  Entrez Gene: LCN2 (a.k.a. 24p3, MSFI, NGAL, p25)
  Promoter: CMV/SP6
  Tag / fusion protein: COMP5AP-AviTag-9xHis (C terminal on backbone)
  Cloning method: Restriction Enzyme; 5′ cloning site GCGGCCGC (not destroyed); 3′ cloning site GGCGCGCC (not destroyed)
  Sequencing primers: 5′ ATTTAGGTGACACTATAG; 3′ CGTCGCACTCCATCACGGTG
Resource information
  A portion of this plasmid was derived from a plasmid made by: synthesis by ThermoFisher
Terms and licenses: Academic/Nonprofit Terms; Industry Terms: Not Available to Industry
Depositor comments: Some plasmids in this collection may have an IS4-like element ISVsa5 family transposase upstream of the CMV promoter.
How to cite: pD649-HAsp-LCN2-COMP5AP-AviTag-9xHis was a gift from Chris Garcia (Addgene plasmid # 157141 ; http://n2t.net/addgene:157141 ; RRID:Addgene_157141)
