>Addgene plasmid #157141 | pD649-HAsp-LCN2-COMP5AP-AviTag-9xHis | depositor partial sequence | sequence record 303392 | insert (secreted protein)
CAGGATAGCACATCTGATCTGATTCCAGCTCCTCCACTGAGCAAGGTGCCCCTGCAGCAGAACTTCCAGG
ACAACCAGTTCCAAGGCAAGTGGTACGTTGTCGGCCTGGCCGGAAATGCCATCCTGAGAGAGGACAAGGA
CCCTCAGAAGATGTACGCCACCATCTACGAGCTGAAAGAGGATAAGAGCTACAACGTGACCAGCGTGCTG
TTCCGGAAGAAGAAGTGCGACTACTGGATCAGAACCTTCGTGCCTGGCTGCCAGCCTGGCGAGTTTACCC
TGGGCAATATCAAGAGCTACCCCGGCCTGACCTCTTACCTCGTCAGAGTGGTGTCCACCAACTACAACCA
GCACGCCATGGTGTTCTTCAAGAAGGTGTCCCAGAACCGCGAGTACTTCAAGATCACCCTGTACGGCCGG
ACCAAAGAGCTGACCAGCGAACTGAAAGAGAACTTCATCCGGTTCAGCAAGAGCCTGGGCCTGCCTGAGA
ATCACATCGTGTTCCCCGTGCCTATCGACCAGTGCATCGACGGT
